Addgene plasmid #230484: AiP14282 - pAAV-AiE1014h_3xC2-minBG-SYFP2-P2A-3XFLAG-10aa-H2B-WPRE3-BGHpA (Alias: CN4282)
Purpose: AiE1014h_3xC2 is an enhancer sequence, designed to drive AAV-mediated transgene expression in specific populations of brain cells
Depositing lab: Allen Institute for Brain Science & Jonathan Ting. Depositing organization: Allen Institute. Publication: A suite of enhancer AAVs and transgenic mouse lines for genetic access to cortical cell types. Ben-Simon Y, Hooper M, Narayan S, Daigle TL, Dwivedi D, Way SW, Oster A, Stafford DA, Mich JK, Taormina MJ, Martinez RA, Opitz-Araya X, Roth JR, Alexander JR, Allen S, Amster A, Arbuckle J, Ayala A, Baker PM, Bakken TE, Barcelli T, Barta S, Bendrick J, Bertagnolli D, Bielstein C, Bishwakarma P, Bowlus J, Boyer G, Brouner K, Casian B, Casper T, Chakka AB, Chakrabarty R, Chance RK, Chavan S, Clark M, Colbert K, Collman F, Daniel S, Departee M, DiValentin P, Donadio N, Dotson N, Egdorf T, Fliss T, Gabitto M, Garcia J, Gary A, Gasperini M, Gloe J, Goldy J, Gore BB, Graybuck L, Greisman N, Haeseleer F, Halterman C, Haradon Z, Hastings SD, Helback O, Ho W, Hockemeyer D, Huang C, Huff S, Hunker A, Johansen N, Jones D, Juneau Z, Kalmbach B, Kannan M, Khem S, Kussick E, Kutsal R, Larsen R, Lee C, Lee AY, Leibly M, Lenz GH, Li S, Liang E, Lusk N, Madigan Z, Malloy J, Malone J, McCue R, Melchor J, Mollenkopf T, Moosman S, Morin E, Newman D, Ng L, Ngo K, Omstead V, Otto S, Oyama A, Pena N, Pham T, Phillips E, Pom CA, Potekhina L, Ransford S, Ray PL, Rette D, Reynoldson C, Rimorin C, Rocha D, Ruiz A, Sanchez REA, Sawyer L, Sedeno-Cortes A, Sevigny JP, Shapovalova N, Shepard N, Shulga L, Sigler AR, Siverts L, Soliman S, Somasundaram S, Staats B, Stewart K, Szelenyi E, Tieu M, Trader C, Tran A, van Velthoven CTJ, Walker M, Wang Y, Weed N, Wirthlin M, Wood T, Wynalda B, Yao Z, Zhou T, Ariza J, Dee N, Reding M, Ronellenfitch K, Mufti S, Sunkin SM, Smith KA, Esposito L, Waters J, Thyagarajan B, Yao S, Lein ES, Zeng H, Levi BP, Ngai J, Ting JT, Tasic B. Cell. 2025 May 16:S0092-8674(25)00513-6. doi: 10.1016/j.cell.2025.05.002. PubMed 40403729.
Backbone
  Vector backbone: pAAV2
  Vector type: AAV
Growth in bacteria
  Bacterial resistance: Ampicillin, 100 μg/mL
  Growth temperature: 37°C
  Growth strain: NEB Stable
  Copy number: High Copy
Gene/Insert
  Gene/Insert name: SYFP2-P2A-3XFLAG-10aa-H2B
  Species: Synthetic
  Promoter: minBG
  Cloning method: Gibson Cloning
Terms and licenses: Academic/Nonprofit Terms; Industry Terms: Not Available to Industry
How to cite: AiP14282 - pAAV-AiE1014h_3xC2-minBG-SYFP2-P2A-3XFLAG-10aa-H2B-WPRE3-BGHpA (Alias: CN4282) was a gift from Allen Institute for Brain Science & Jonathan Ting (Addgene plasmid # 230484 ; http://n2t.net/addgene:230484 ; RRID:Addgene_230484)
