[The description below was written by a language model from this plasmid's Addgene catalogue record and pLannotate feature annotations shown in this document.]
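Description:
AiP14282 (alias CN4282) is an AAV transfer plasmid built on a pAAV2 backbone, about 5.4 kb in total, intended for packaging a recombinant AAV genome that reports enhancer activity in brain cells. It is maintained in bacteria as a high-copy plasmid through a ColE1/pUC-type origin and selected with ampicillin via the β-lactamase gene. An f1 phage origin and small remnants of pBR322 bom and rop sequences are also present in the backbone. The expression cassette lies between AAV2 inverted terminal repeats, which provide the signals for genome replication and encapsidation. The annotation detects a full ITR on the right side but only short ITR fragments on the left.

Expression is controlled by AiE1014h_3xC2, an enhancer sequence designed to drive transgene expression in specific populations of brain cells, placed upstream of the minimal beta-globin promoter (minBG). The name suggests a triplicated core of the enhancer, although neither this element nor minBG is annotated in the feature table, and the record does not state which cell populations are targeted. The synthetic insert encodes the yellow fluorescent protein SYFP2, followed by a P2A self-cleaving peptide and then human histone H2B carrying an N-terminal 3xFLAG tag joined by a 10-amino-acid linker. A single transcript should therefore yield free SYFP2 that fills the cell and a separate chromatin-bound, epitope-tagged H2B that marks the nucleus. The shortened WPRE3 element, annotated as two WPRE fragments, enhances transcript stability and expression, and the bovine growth hormone polyadenylation signal terminates the message. The construct belongs to a collection of enhancer AAVs developed for genetic access to cortical cell types.
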