Features (pLannotate 1.2.2; 16 found; start..end, strand, type, name):
     12..39      +  repeat_region  AAV2 ITR (fragment): inverted terminal repeat of adeno-associated virus serotype 2 inverted
     68..95      +  repeat_region  AAV2 ITR (fragment): inverted terminal repeat of adeno-associated virus serotype 2 inverted
    835..1551    +  CDS            SYFP2: SYFP2 is a basic (constitutively fluorescent) yellow fluorescent protein published in 2006, derived from Aequorea victoria. It is reported to be a very rapidly-maturing monomer with moderate acid sensitivity.
   1630..1695    +  CDS            3xFLAG: three tandem FLAG® epitope tags, followed by an enterokinase cleavage site
   1726..2103    +  CDS            H2B: human histone H2B; HIST1H2BJ
   2137..2294    +  misc_feature   WPRE (fragment): woodchuck hepatitis virus posttranscriptional regulatory element
   2300..2380    +  misc_feature   WPRE (fragment): woodchuck hepatitis virus posttranscriptional regulatory element
   2397..2508    +  polyA_signal   bGH poly(A) signal: bovine growth hormone polyadenylation signal
   2626..2766    +  repeat_region  AAV2 ITR: inverted terminal repeat of adeno-associated virus serotype 2 inverted
   2771..2822    -  misc_feature   bom (fragment): basis of mobility region from pBR322
   2841..3296    +  rep_origin     f1 ori (sequence partly withheld): f1 bacteriophage origin of replication; arrow indicates direction of (+) strand synthesis
   3297..3346    -  misc_feature   bom (fragment): basis of mobility region from pBR322
   3448..3483    -  CDS            rop (fragment): Rop protein, which maintains plasmids at low copy number; rop
   3578..3682    +  promoter       AmpR promoter: bla
   3683..4543    +  CDS            AmpR: β-lactamase; bla; confers resistance to ampicillin, carbenicillin, and related antibiotics
   4714..5302    +  rep_origin     ori: high-copy-number ColE1/pMB1/pBR322/pUC origin of replication
>Addgene plasmid #230484 | AiP14282 - pAAV-AiE1014h_3xC2-minBG-SYFP2-P2A-3XFLAG-10aa-H2B-WPRE3-BGHpA (Alias: CN4282) | addgene full sequence | sequence record 474125 | Addgene NGS Result
CCTGCAGGCAGCTGCGCGCTCGCTCGCTCACTGAGGCCGCCCGGGCGTCGGGCGACCTTTGGTCGCCCGG
CCTCAGTGAGCGAGCGAGCGCGCAGAGAGGGAGTGGCCAACTCCATCACTAGGGGTTCCTGCGGCCGCAC
GCGTAATTCAGAAAGAGTATACAAAACATCTGAAGAGTGCTCTATTTAGCGTTATCATAGGCCCTTAGAA
TAACAAACTTCAGAGAGAGCTATATAGTGCAGCTGAGAACTGTCTGTTCTTCGAACAGGAGTCATCACTC
TACACTTAGCTGAATTTTTAATATTCCTGTAATCATCTGCAAAATATACTTGTGCACATTTAATTCAGAA
AGAGTATACAAAACATCTGAAGAGTGCTCTATTTAGCGTTATCATAGGCCCTTAGAATAACAAACTTCAG
AGAGAGCTATATAGTGCAGCTGAGAACTGTCTGTTCTTCGAACAGGAGTCATCACTCTACACTTAGCTGA
ATTTTTAATATTCCTGTAATCATCTGCAAAATATACTTGTGCACATTTAATTCAGAAAGAGTATACAAAA
CATCTGAAGAGTGCTCTATTTAGCGTTATCATAGGCCCTTAGAATAACAAACTTCAGAGAGAGCTATATA
GTGCAGCTGAGAACTGTCTGTTCTTCGAACAGGAGTCATCACTCTACACTTAGCTGAATTTTTAATATTC
CTGTAATCATCTGCAAAATATACTTGTGCACATTTGAGCTCGGGCTGGGCATAAAAGTCAGGGCAGAGCC
ATCTATTGCTTACATTTGCTTCTGGGATCCAGATCTTTCGAAGCTAGCGCTACCGGTCGCCACCATGGTC
TCCAAGGGCGAGGAGCTGTTCACCGGGGTGGTGCCCATCCTGGTCGAGCTGGACGGCGATGTCAACGGCC
ACAAGTTCAGCGTGTCCGGCGAGGGCGAGGGCGATGCCACCTACGGCAAGCTGACCCTGAAGCTGATCTG
CACCACCGGCAAGCTGCCCGTGCCCTGGCCCACCCTCGTGACCACCCTGGGCTACGGCGTGCAGTGCTTC
GCCCGCTACCCCGACCACATGAAGCAGCACGACTTCTTCAAGTCCGCCATGCCCGAAGGCTACGTCCAGG
AGCGCACCATCTTCTTCAAAGACGACGGCAACTACAAGACCCGCGCCGAGGTGAAGTTCGAGGGCGACAC
CCTGGTGAACCGCATCGAGCTGAAGGGCATCGACTTCAAGGAGGACGGCAACATCCTGGGGCACAAGCTG
GAGTACAACTACAACAGCCACAACGTCTATATCACCGCCGACAAGCAGAAGAACGGCATCAAGGCCAACT
TCAAGATCCGCCACAACATCGAGGACGGCGGCGTGCAGCTCGCCGACCACTACCAGCAGAACACCCCCAT
CGGCGACGGCCCCGTGCTGCTGCCCGACAACCACTACCTGAGCTACCAGTCCAAGCTGAGCAAAGACCCC
AACGAGAAGCGCGATCACATGGTCCTGCTGGAGTTCGTGACCGCCGCCGGGATCACTCTCGGCATGGACG
AGCTGTACAAGGGCTCTGGTGCTACCAACTTCTCACTGTTGAAACAGGCAGGGGATGTAGAGGAGAATCC
AGGGCCTGGTGCTAGTGGAGACTACAAAGACCATGACGGAGATTATAAAGATCATGACATCGATTACAAG
GATGACGATGACAAGTCCGGACTCAGATCTGGAGGCTCCGGAGGCCCAGAGCCAGCGAAGTCTGCTCCCG
CCCCGAAAAAGGGCTCCAAGAAGGCGGTGACTAAGGCGCAGAAGAAAGGCGGCAAGAAGCGCAAGCGCAG
CCGCAAGGAGAGCTATTCCATCTATGTGTATAAGGTTCTGAAGCAGGTCCACCCTGACACCGGCATTTCG
TCCAAGGCCATGGGCATCATGAACTCGTTTGTGAACGACATTTTCGAGCGCATCGCAGGTGAGGCTTCCC
GCCTGGCGCATTACAACAAGCGCTCGACCATCACCTCCAGGGAGATCCAGACGGCCGTGCGCCTGCTGCT
GCCTGGGGAGTTGGCCAAGCACGCCGTGTCCGAGGGTACTAAGGCCATCACCAAGTACACCAGCGCTAAG
TAATGAGGCGCGCCGCGGCCGCGAATTCGATATCATAATCAACCTCTGGATTACAAAATTTGTGAAAGAT
TGACTGGTATTCTTAACTATGTTGCTCCTTTTACGCTATGTGGATACGCTGCTTTAATGCCTTTGTATCA
TGCTATTGCTTCCCGTATGGCTTTCATTTTCTCCTCCTTGTATAAATCCTGGTTAGTTCTTGCCACGGCG
GAACTCATCGCCGCCTGCCTTGCCCGCTGCTGGACAGGGGCTCGGCTGTTGGGCACTGACAATTCCGTGG
CTCGAGAGATCTTCGACTGTGCCTTCTAGTTGCCAGCCATCTGTTGTTTGCCCCTCCCCCGTGCCTTCCT
TGACCCTGGAAGGTGCCACTCCCACTGTCCTTTCCTAATAAAATGAGGAAATTGCATCGCATTGTCTGAG
TAGGTGTCATTCTATTCTGGGGGGTGGGGTGGGGCAGGACAGCAAGGGGGAGGATTGGGAAGACAATAGC
AGGCATGAGATCTCACGTGCGGACCGAGCGGCCGCAGGAACCCCTAGTGATGGAGTTGGCCACTCCCTCT
CTGCGCGCTCGCTCGCTCACTGAGGCCGGGCGACCAAAGGTCGCCCGACGCCCGGGCTTTGCCCGGGCGG
CCTCAGTGAGCGAGCGAGCGCGCAGCTGCCTGCAGGGGCGCCTGATGCGGTATTTTCTCCTTACGCATCT
GTGCGGTATTTCACACCGCATA
[95 nt withheld, positions 2823-2917]
T
[46 nt withheld, positions 2919-2964]
C
[141 nt withheld, positions 2966-3106]
CCTTTGACGTTGGAGTCCACGTTCTTT
[37 nt withheld, positions 3134-3170]
ACTCTATCTCGGGCTATTCTTTTGATTTATAAGGGATTTTGCCGATTTCGGTCTATTGGTTAAAAAATGA
GCTGATTTAACAAAAATTTAACGCGAATTTTAACAAAATATTAACGTTTACAATTTTATGGTGCACTCTC
AGTACAATCTGCTCTGATGCCGCATAGTTAAGCCAGCCCCGACACCCGCCAACACCCGCTGACGCGCCCT
GACGGGCTTGTCTGCTCCCGGCATCCGCTTACAGACAAGCTGTGACCGTCTCCGGGAGCTGCATGTGTCA
GAGGTTTTCACCGTCATCACCGAAACGCGCGAGACGAAAGGGCCTCGTGATACGCCTATTTTTATAGGTT
AATGTCATGATAATAATGGTTTCTTAGACGTCAGGTGGCACTTTTCGGGGAAATGTGCGCGGAACCCCTA
TTTGTTTATTTTTCTAAATACATTCAAATATGTATCCGCTCATGAGACAATAACCCTGATAAATGCTTCA
ATAATATTGAAAAAGGAAGAGTATGAGTATTCAACATTTCCGTGTCGCCCTTATTCCCTTTTTTGCGGCA
TTTTGCCTTCCTGTTTTTGCTCACCCAGAAACGCTGGTGAAAGTAAAAGATGCTGAAGATCAGTTGGGTG
CACGAGTGGGTTACATCGAACTGGATCTCAACAGCGGTAAGATCCTTGAGAGTTTTCGCCCCGAAGAACG
TTTTCCAATGATGAGCACTTTTAAAGTTCTGCTATGTGGCGCGGTATTATCCCGTATTGACGCCGGGCAA
GAGCAACTCGGTCGCCGCATACACTATTCTCAGAATGACTTGGTTGAGTACTCACCAGTCACAGAAAAGC
ATCTTACGGATGGCATGACAGTAAGAGAATTATGCAGTGCTGCCATAACCATGAGTGATAACACTGCGGC
CAACTTACTTCTGACAACGATCGGAGGACCGAAGGAGCTAACCGCTTTTTTGCACAACATGGGGGATCAT
GTAACTCGCCTTGATCGTTGGGAACCGGAGCTGAATGAAGCCATACCAAACGACGAGCGTGACACCACGA
TGCCTGTAGCAATGGCAACAACGTTGCGCAAACTATTAACTGGCGAACTACTTACTCTAGCTTCCCGGCA
ACAATTAATAGACTGGATGGAGGCGGATAAAGTTGCAGGACCACTTCTGCGCTCGGCCCTTCCGGCTGGC
TGGTTTATTGCTGATAAATCTGGAGCCGGTGAGCGTGGGTCTCGCGGTATCATTGCAGCACTGGGGCCAG
ATGGTAAGCCCTCCCGTATCGTAGTTATCTACACGACGGGGAGTCAGGCAACTATGGATGAACGAAATAG
ACAGATCGCTGAGATAGGTGCCTCACTGATTAAGCATTGGTAACTGTCAGACCAAGTTTACTCATATATA
CTTTAGATTGATTTAAAACTTCATTTTTAATTTAAAAGGATCTAGGTGAAGATCCTTTTTGATAATCTCA
TGACCAAAATCCCTTAACGTGAGTTTTCGTTCCACTGAGCGTCAGACCCCGTAGAAAAGATCAAAGGATC
TTCTTGAGATCCTTTTTTTCTGCGCGTAATCTGCTGCTTGCAAACAAAAAAACCACCGCTACCAGCGGTG
GTTTGTTTGCCGGATCAAGAGCTACCAACTCTTTTTCCGAAGGTAACTGGCTTCAGCAGAGCGCAGATAC
CAAATACTGTTCTTCTAGTGTAGCCGTAGTTAGGCCACCACTTCAAGAACTCTGTAGCACCGCCTACATA
CCTCGCTCTGCTAATCCTGTTACCAGTGGCTGCTGCCAGTGGCGATAAGTCGTGTCTTACCGGGTTGGAC
TCAAGACGATAGTTACCGGATAAGGCGCAGCGGTCGGGCTGAACGGGGGGTTCGTGCACACAGCCCAGCT
TGGAGCGAACGACCTACACCGAACTGAGATACCTACAGCGTGAGCTATGAGAAAGCGCCACGCTTCCCGA
AGGGAGAAAGGCGGACAGGTATCCGGTAAGCGGCAGGGTCGGAACAGGAGAGCGCACGAGGGAGCTTCCA
GGGGGAAACGCCTGGTATCTTTATAGTCCTGTCGGGTTTCGCCACCTCTGACTTGAGCGTCGATTTTTGT
GATGCTCGTCAGGGGGGCGGAGCCTATGGAAAAACGCCAGCAACGCGGCCTTTTTACGGTTCCTGGCCTT
TTGCTGGCCTTTTGCTCACATGT
